LOCUS       Exported 2635 bp ds-DNA circular SYN 13-MAY-2021
DEFINITION  Plasmid expressing a sgRNA to introduce BRCA1 E638K using base
            editing.
ACCESSION   .
VERSION     .
KEYWORDS    sgRNA BRCA1 E638K
SOURCE      synthetic DNA construct
  ORGANISM  synthetic DNA construct
REFERENCE   1 (bases 1 to 2635)
  AUTHORS   Billon P, Nambiar TS, Hayward SB, Zafra MP, Schatoff EM, Oshima K,
            Dunbar A, Breinig M, Park YC, Ryu HS, Tschaharganeh DF, Levine RL,
            Baer R, Ferrando A, Dow LE, Ciccia A
  TITLE     Detection of Marker-Free Precision Genome Editing and Genetic
            Variation through the Capture of Genomic Signatures.
  JOURNAL   Cell Rep. 2020 Mar 10;30(10):3280-3295.e6. doi:
            10.1016/j.celrep.2020.02.068.
  PUBMED    32160537
REFERENCE   2 (bases 1 to 2635)
  AUTHORS   .
  TITLE     Direct Submission
  JOURNAL   Exported May 13, 2021 from SnapGene Server 1.1.58
            http://www.snapgene.com
FEATURES             Location/Qualifiers
     source          1..2635
                     /organism="synthetic DNA construct"
                     /mol_type="other DNA"
     promoter        51..291
                     /label=U6 promoter
                     /note="RNA polymerase III promoter for human U6 snRNA"
     misc_RNA        319..394
                     /label=gRNA scaffold
                     /note="guide RNA scaffold for the Streptococcus pyogenes
                     CRISPR/Cas9 system"
     promoter        408..648
                     /label=U6 promoter
                     /note="RNA polymerase III promoter for human U6 snRNA"
     misc_RNA        677..752
                     /label=gRNA scaffold
                     /note="guide RNA scaffold for the Streptococcus pyogenes
                     CRISPR/Cas9 system"
     rep_origin      complement(855..1443)
                     /direction=LEFT
                     /label=ori
                     /note="high-copy-number ColE1/pMB1/pBR322/pUC origin of
                     replication"
     primer_bind     complement(935..954)
                     /label=pBR322ori-F
                     /note="pBR322 origin, forward primer"
     CDS             complement(1614..2474)
                     /codon_start=1
                     /gene="bla"
                     /product="beta-lactamase"
                     /label=AmpR
                     /note="confers resistance to ampicillin, carbenicillin, and
                     related antibiotics"
                     /translation="MSIQHFRVALIPFFAAFCLPVFAHPETLVKVKDAEDQLGARVGYI
                     ELDLNSGKILESFRPEERFPMMSTFKVLLCGAVLSRIDAGQEQLGRRIHYSQNDLVEYS
                     PVTEKHLTDGMTVRELCSAAITMSDNTAANLLLTTIGGPKELTAFLHNMGDHVTRLDRW
                     EPELNEAIPNDERDTTMPVAMATTLRKLLTGELLTLASRQQLIDWMEADKVAGPLLRSA
                     LPAGWFIADKSGAGERGSRGIIAALGPDGKPSRIVVIYTTGSQATMDERNRQIAEIGAS
                     LIKHW"
     primer_bind     2237..2256
                     /label=Amp-R
                     /note="Ampicillin resistance gene, reverse primer"
     promoter        complement(2475..2579)
                     /gene="bla"
                     /label=AmpR promoter
ORIGIN
        1 taaaggaacc aattcagtcg actggatccg gtaccaaggt cgggcaggaa gagggcctat
       61 ttcccatgat tccttcatat ttgcatatac gatacaaggc tgttagagag ataattagaa
      121 ttaatttgac tgtaaacaca aagatattag tacaaaatac gtgacgtaga aagtaataat
      181 ttcttgggta gtttgcagtt ttaaaattat gttttaaaat ggactatcat atgcttaccg
      241 taacttgaaa gtatttcgat ttcttggctt tatatatctt gtggaaagga cgaaacaccg
      301 agacgattaa tgcgtctcgt tttagagcta gaaatagcaa gttaaaataa ggctagtccg
      361 ttatcaactt gaaaaagtgg caccgagtcg gtgctttttt taagcttgag ggcctatttc
      421 ccatgattcc ttcatatttg catatacgat acaaggctgt tagagagata attggaatta
      481 atttgactgt aaacacaaag atattagtac aaaatacgtg acgtagaaag taataatttc
      541 ttgggtagtt tgcagtttta aaattatgtt ttaaaatgga ctatcatatg cttaccgtaa
      601 cttgaaagta tttcgatttc ttggctttat atatcttgtg gaaaggacga aacaccgcaa
      661 ttcagtacaa ttaggtgttt tagagctaga aatagcaagt taaaataagg ctagtccgtt
      721 atcaacttga aaaagtggca ccgagtcggt gctttttttc tagagaattc ctcgaggtac
      781 ctctctacat atgacatgtg agcaaaaggc cagcaaaagg ccaggaaccg taaaaaggcc
      841 gcgttgctgg cgtttttcca taggctccgc ccccctgacg agcatcacaa aaatcgacgc
      901 tcaagtcaga ggtggcgaaa cccgacagga ctataaagat accaggcgtt tccccctgga
      961 agctccctcg tgcgctctcc tgttccgacc ctgccgctta ccggatacct gtccgccttt
     1021 ctcccttcgg gaagcgtggc gctttctcat agctcacgct gtaggtatct cagttcggtg
     1081 taggtcgttc gctccaagct gggctgtgtg cacgaacccc ccgttcagcc cgaccgctgc
     1141 gccttatccg gtaactatcg tcttgagtcc aacccggtaa gacacgactt atcgccactg
     1201 gcagcagcca ctggtaacag gattagcaga gcgaggtatg taggcggtgc tacagagttc
     1261 ttgaagtggt ggcctaacta cggctacact agaagaacag tatttggtat ctgcgctctg
     1321 ctgaagccag ttaccttcgg aaaaagagtt ggtagctctt gatccggcaa acaaaccacc
     1381 gctggtagcg gtggtttttt tgtttgcaag cagcagatta cgcgcagaaa aaaaggatct
     1441 caagaagatc ctttgatctt ttctacgggg tctgacgctc agtggaacga aaactcacgt
     1501 taagggattt tggtcatgag attatcaaaa aggatcttca cctagatcct tttaaattaa
     1561 aaatgaagtt ttaaatcaat ctaaagtata tatgagtaaa cttggtctga cagttaccaa
     1621 tgcttaatca gtgaggcacc tatctcagcg atctgtctat ttcgttcatc catagttgcc
     1681 tgactccccg tcgtgtagat aactacgata cgggagggct taccatctgg ccccagtgct
     1741 gcaatgatac cgcgagaccc acgctcaccg gctccagatt tatcagcaat aaaccagcca
     1801 gccggaaggg ccgagcgcag aagtggtcct gcaactttat ccgcctccat ccagtctatt
     1861 aattgttgcc gggaagctag agtaagtagt tcgccagtta atagtttgcg caacgttgtt
     1921 gccattgcta caggcatcgt ggtgtcacgc tcgtcgtttg gtatggcttc attcagctcc
     1981 ggttcccaac gatcaaggcg agttacatga tcccccatgt tgtgcaaaaa agcggttagc
     2041 tccttcggtc ctccgatcgt tgtcagaagt aagttggccg cagtgttatc actcatggtt
     2101 atggcagcac tgcataattc tcttactgtc atgccatccg taagatgctt ttctgtgact
     2161 ggtgagtact caaccaagtc attctgagaa tagtgtatgc ggcgaccgag ttgctcttgc
     2221 ccggcgtcaa tacgggataa taccgcgcca catagcagaa ctttaaaagt gctcatcatt
     2281 ggaaaacgtt cttcggggcg aaaactctca aggatcttac cgctgttgag atccagttcg
     2341 atgtaaccca ctcgtgcacc caactgatct tcagcatctt ttactttcac cagcgtttct
     2401 gggtgagcaa aaacaggaag gcaaaatgcc gcaaaaaagg gaataagggc gacacggaaa
     2461 tgttgaatac tcatactctt cctttttcaa tattattgaa gcatttatca gggttattgt
     2521 ctcatgagcg gatacatatt tgaatgtatt tagaaaaata aacaaatagg ggttccgcgc
     2581 acatttcccc gaaaagtgcc acctgacgtc gctagctgta caaaaaagca ggctt
//
