[The description below was written by a language model from this plasmid's Addgene catalogue record and the feature table of its GenBank file.]
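Description:
sgRNA BRCA1 E638K is a small mammalian expression plasmid (about 2.6 kb) built on the B52 dual-guide backbone and designed to deliver a single guide RNA that directs a base editor to human BRCA1 to install the E638K amino-acid substitution. It is maintained in E. coli through a high-copy ColE1/pUC-type origin of replication and selected with ampicillin via a beta-lactamase (AmpR) gene driven by its own promoter. The plasmid carries no mammalian selection marker or reporter in the annotated features, and it does not encode Cas9 or a base editor, so the editing enzyme must be supplied from a separate construct.

The payload consists of two tandem guide expression cassettes, each made up of a human U6 RNA polymerase III promoter followed by a Streptococcus pyogenes Cas9 gRNA scaffold. The BRCA1-targeting spacer was inserted at the BbsI cloning site of one cassette, destroying those sites in the process, so that U6 transcribes a complete sgRNA compatible with SpCas9-derived editors. The other cassette retains its BsmBI cloning site and remains empty, allowing a second guide to be added for co-expression from the same plasmid. The feature table does not annotate the spacer itself or indicate which of the two cassettes holds it. The exported sequence record is 2635 bp, two bases shorter than the catalogue's stated total size, a minor discrepancy. According to the record, the construct is used to model a defined BRCA1 missense variant in human cells by base editing, in the context of work on detecting marker-free precision genome edits.
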