Addgene plasmid #139327: sgRNA BRCA1 E638K
Purpose: Plasmid expressing a sgRNA to introduce BRCA1 E638K using base editing
Depositing lab: Alberto Ciccia. Depositing organization: Columbia University. Publication: Detection of Marker-Free Precision Genome Editing and Genetic Variation through the Capture of Genomic Signatures. Billon P, Nambiar TS, Hayward SB, Zafra MP, Schatoff EM, Oshima K, Dunbar A, Breinig M, Park YC, Ryu HS, Tschaharganeh DF, Levine RL, Baer R, Ferrando A, Dow LE, Ciccia A. Cell Rep. 2020 Mar 10;30(10):3280-3295.e6. doi: 10.1016/j.celrep.2020.02.068. PubMed 32160537.
Backbone
  Vector backbone: B52 (Addgene #100708)
  Backbone size w/o insert (bp): 2633
  Total vector size (bp): 2637
  Modifications to backbone: Insertion of the sgRNA at the BbsI cloning site. The BsmBI cloning site is still available to express a second sgRNA.
  Vector type: Mammalian Expression
Growth in bacteria
  Bacterial resistance: Ampicillin, 100 μg/mL
  Growth temperature: 37°C
  Growth strain: DH5alpha
  Copy number: Unknown
Gene/Insert
  Gene/Insert name: sgRNA to insert BRCA1 E638K using base editing
  gRNA/shRNA sequence: GCAATTCAGTACAATTAGGT
  Species: H. sapiens (human)
  Insert size (bp): 19
  Promoter: U6
  Cloning method: Restriction Enzyme; 5′ cloning site BbsI (destroyed during cloning); 3′ cloning site BbsI (destroyed during cloning)
  Sequencing primers: 5′ GAGGTACCTCGAGGAATTCTCTAGA
Terms and licenses: Academic/Nonprofit Terms; Industry Terms: Not Available to Industry
How to cite: sgRNA BRCA1 E638K was a gift from Alberto Ciccia (Addgene plasmid # 139327 ; http://n2t.net/addgene:139327 ; RRID:Addgene_139327)
